>Addgene plasmid #230326 | AiP14096 - pAAV-AiE0924m-minBG-SYFP2-P2A-3XFLAG-10aa-H2B-WPRE3-BGHpA (Alias: CN4096) | addgene full sequence | sequence record 473571 | Addgene NGS Result
CCTGCAGGCAGCTGCGCGCTCGCTCGCTCACTGAGGCCGCCCGGGCGTCGGGCGACCTTTGGTCGCCCGG
CCTCAGTGAGCGAGCGAGCGCGCAGAGAGGGAGTGGCCAACTCCATCACTAGGGGTTCCTGCGGCCGCAC
GCGTTCAGAGGCCAGTGTGTATTTAGGGTAGGGCAGTACATTAAAGTTCTGGTTTGTGTGCTGTCACCCT
ATCCTAGAAACTGGTTTGAGAGTTTTAGTTCACATGCAAAATGAAGGTCAAAGTCAATACCAAGGAGTCT
AAAATCAACGTGAAGTGATACAGAGATGTGCACAGTTTGTTTGTTACGAACATCACTGCCTCCTACAGAA
TGAACTTATCATCATGTGTCACAATCATCCCATGCATTTTCCAGCTACTTCCAGTGAGCTCCAAATCTTT
ACACATTTTGAGGTTGAAGTAAAAGAGCAATGTGCACAGTGAGATAGTCACAGTTTCTTTACCCAGTCTT
GGGTGATTCAGATTCAGTCAGGCCAACAGGGAGGACTTTCCTGCCAGGAGGGGGGCCCGAGCAAGAACAG
GAGCTTAGACCCTATGATGCTTAGAAAGAACCCAGGAAACTGCCTATGCTGTCTGTTGATTATGCCGTGA
TTGCTGCAGGAAATGCAGTAGTTTATGAAACAGTAGAAGCTAAGCATGTGAGCTCGGGCTGGGCATAAAA
GTCAGGGCAGAGCCATCTATTGCTTACATTTGCTTCTGGGATCCAGATCTTTCGAAGCTAGCGCTACCGG
TCGCCACCATGGTCTCCAAGGGCGAGGAGCTGTTCACCGGGGTGGTGCCCATCCTGGTCGAGCTGGACGG
CGATGTCAACGGCCACAAGTTCAGCGTGTCCGGCGAGGGCGAGGGCGATGCCACCTACGGCAAGCTGACC
CTGAAGCTGATCTGCACCACCGGCAAGCTGCCCGTGCCCTGGCCCACCCTCGTGACCACCCTGGGCTACG
GCGTGCAGTGCTTCGCCCGCTACCCCGACCACATGAAGCAGCACGACTTCTTCAAGTCCGCCATGCCCGA
AGGCTACGTCCAGGAGCGCACCATCTTCTTCAAAGACGACGGCAACTACAAGACCCGCGCCGAGGTGAAG
TTCGAGGGCGACACCCTGGTGAACCGCATCGAGCTGAAGGGCATCGACTTCAAGGAGGACGGCAACATCC
TGGGGCACAAGCTGGAGTACAACTACAACAGCCACAACGTCTATATCACCGCCGACAAGCAGAAGAACGG
CATCAAGGCCAACTTCAAGATCCGCCACAACATCGAGGACGGCGGCGTGCAGCTCGCCGACCACTACCAG
CAGAACACCCCCATCGGCGACGGCCCCGTGCTGCTGCCCGACAACCACTACCTGAGCTACCAGTCCAAGC
TGAGCAAAGACCCCAACGAGAAGCGCGATCACATGGTCCTGCTGGAGTTCGTGACCGCCGCCGGGATCAC
TCTCGGCATGGACGAGCTGTACAAGGGCTCTGGTGCTACCAACTTCTCACTGTTGAAACAGGCAGGGGAT
GTAGAGGAGAATCCAGGGCCTGGTGCTAGTGGAGACTACAAAGACCATGACGGAGATTATAAAGATCATG
ACATCGATTACAAGGATGACGATGACAAGTCCGGACTCAGATCTGGAGGCTCCGGAGGCCCAGAGCCAGC
GAAGTCTGCTCCCGCCCCGAAAAAGGGCTCCAAGAAGGCGGTGACTAAGGCGCAGAAGAAAGGCGGCAAG
AAGCGCAAGCGCAGCCGCAAGGAGAGCTATTCCATCTATGTGTATAAGGTTCTGAAGCAGGTCCACCCTG
ACACCGGCATTTCGTCCAAGGCCATGGGCATCATGAACTCGTTTGTGAACGACATTTTCGAGCGCATCGC
AGGTGAGGCTTCCCGCCTGGCGCATTACAACAAGCGCTCGACCATCACCTCCAGGGAGATCCAGACGGCC
GTGCGCCTGCTGCTGCCTGGGGAGTTGGCCAAGCACGCCGTGTCCGAGGGTACTAAGGCCATCACCAAGT
ACACCAGCGCTAAGTAATGAGGCGCGCCGCGGCCGCGAATTCGATATCATAATCAACCTCTGGATTACAA
AATTTGTGAAAGATTGACTGGTATTCTTAACTATGTTGCTCCTTTTACGCTATGTGGATACGCTGCTTTA
ATGCCTTTGTATCATGCTATTGCTTCCCGTATGGCTTTCATTTTCTCCTCCTTGTATAAATCCTGGTTAG
TTCTTGCCACGGCGGAACTCATCGCCGCCTGCCTTGCCCGCTGCTGGACAGGGGCTCGGCTGTTGGGCAC
TGACAATTCCGTGGCTCGAGAGATCTTCGACTGTGCCTTCTAGTTGCCAGCCATCTGTTGTTTGCCCCTC
CCCCGTGCCTTCCTTGACCCTGGAAGGTGCCACTCCCACTGTCCTTTCCTAATAAAATGAGGAAATTGCA
TCGCATTGTCTGAGTAGGTGTCATTCTATTCTGGGGGGTGGGGTGGGGCAGGACAGCAAGGGGGAGGATT
GGGAAGACAATAGCAGGCATGAGATCTCACGTGCGGACCGAGCGGCCGCAGGAACCCCTAGTGATGGAGT
TGGCCACTCCCTCTCTGCGCGCTCGCTCGCTCACTGAGGCCGGGCGACCAAAGGTCGCCCGACGCCCGGG
CTTTGCCCGGGCGGCCTCAGTGAGCGAGCGAGCGCGCAGCTGCCTGCAGGGGCGCCTATCAGCACACAAT
TGCCCATTATACGCGCGTATAATGGACTATTGTGTGCTGATATGATGCGGTATTTTCTCCTTACGCATCT
GTGCGGTATTTCACACCGCATA
[95 nt withheld, positions 2823-2917]
T
[46 nt withheld, positions 2919-2964]
C
[141 nt withheld, positions 2966-3106]
CCTTTGACGTTGGAGTCCACGTTCTTT
[37 nt withheld, positions 3134-3170]
ACTCTATCTCGGGCTATTCTTTTGATTTATAAGGGATTTTGCCGATTTCGGTCTATTGGTTAAAAAATGA
GCTGATTTAACAAAAATTTAACGCGAATTTTAACAAAATATTAACGTTTACAATTTTATGGTGCACTCTC
AGTACAATCTGCTCTGATGCCGCATAGTTAAGCCAGCCCCGACACCCGCCAACACCCGCTGACGCGCCCT
GACGGGCTTGTCTGCTCCCGGCATCCGCTTACAGACAAGCTGTGACCGTCTCCGGGAGCTGCATGTGTCA
GAGGTTTTCACCGTCATCACCGAAACGCGCGAGACGAAAGGGCCTCGTGATACGCCTATTTTTATAGGTT
AATGTCATGATAATAATGGTTTCTTAGACGTCAGGTGGCACTTTTCGGGGAAATGTGCGCGGAACCCCTA
TTTGTTTATTTTTCTAAATACATTCAAATATGTATCCGCTCATGAGACAATAACCCTGATAAATGCTTCA
ATAATATTGAAAAAGGAAGAGTATGAGTATTCAACATTTCCGTGTCGCCCTTATTCCCTTTTTTGCGGCA
TTTTGCCTTCCTGTTTTTGCTCACCCAGAAACGCTGGTGAAAGTAAAAGATGCTGAAGATCAGTTGGGTG
CACGAGTGGGTTACATCGAACTGGATCTCAACAGCGGTAAGATCCTTGAGAGTTTTCGCCCCGAAGAACG
TTTTCCAATGATGAGCACTTTTAAAGTTCTGCTATGTGGCGCGGTATTATCCCGTATTGACGCCGGGCAA
GAGCAACTCGGTCGCCGCATACACTATTCTCAGAATGACTTGGTTGAGTACTCACCAGTCACAGAAAAGC
ATCTTACGGATGGCATGACAGTAAGAGAATTATGCAGTGCTGCCATAACCATGAGTGATAACACTGCGGC
CAACTTACTTCTGACAACGATCGGAGGACCGAAGGAGCTAACCGCTTTTTTGCACAACATGGGGGATCAT
GTAACTCGCCTTGATCGTTGGGAACCGGAGCTGAATGAAGCCATACCAAACGACGAGCGTGACACCACGA
TGCCTGTAGCAATGGCAACAACGTTGCGCAAACTATTAACTGGCGAACTACTTACTCTAGCTTCCCGGCA
ACAATTAATAGACTGGATGGAGGCGGATAAAGTTGCAGGACCACTTCTGCGCTCGGCCCTTCCGGCTGGC
TGGTTTATTGCTGATAAATCTGGAGCCGGTGAGCGTGGGTCTCGCGGTATCATTGCAGCACTGGGGCCAG
ATGGTAAGCCCTCCCGTATCGTAGTTATCTACACGACGGGGAGTCAGGCAACTATGGATGAACGAAATAG
ACAGATCGCTGAGATAGGTGCCTCACTGATTAAGCATTGGTAACTGTCAGACCAAGTTTACTCATATATA
CTTTAGATTGATTTAAAACTTCATTTTTAATTTAAAAGGATCTAGGTGAAGATCCTTTTTGATAATCTCA
TGACCAAAATCCCTTAACGTGAGTTTTCGTTCCACTGAGCGTCAGACCCCGTAGAAAAGATCAAAGGATC
TTCTTGAGATCCTTTTTTTCTGCGCGTAATCTGCTGCTTGCAAACAAAAAAACCACCGCTACCAGCGGTG
GTTTGTTTGCCGGATCAAGAGCTACCAACTCTTTTTCCGAAGGTAACTGGCTTCAGCAGAGCGCAGATAC
CAAATACTGTTCTTCTAGTGTAGCCGTAGTTAGGCCACCACTTCAAGAACTCTGTAGCACCGCCTACATA
CCTCGCTCTGCTAATCCTGTTACCAGTGGCTGCTGCCAGTGGCGATAAGTCGTGTCTTACCGGGTTGGAC
TCAAGACGATAGTTACCGGATAAGGCGCAGCGGTCGGGCTGAACGGGGGGTTCGTGCACACAGCCCAGCT
TGGAGCGAACGACCTACACCGAACTGAGATACCTACAGCGTGAGCTATGAGAAAGCGCCACGCTTCCCGA
AGGGAGAAAGGCGGACAGGTATCCGGTAAGCGGCAGGGTCGGAACAGGAGAGCGCACGAGGGAGCTTCCA
GGGGGAAACGCCTGGTATCTTTATAGTCCTGTCGGGTTTCGCCACCTCTGACTTGAGCGTCGATTTTTGT
GATGCTCGTCAGGGGGGCGGAGCCTATGGAAAAACGCCAGCAACGCGGCCTTTTTACGGTTCCTGGCCTT
TTGCTGGCCTTTTGCTCATATCAGCACACAATTGCCCATTATACGCGCGTATAATGGACTATTGTGTGCT
GATAACATGT
Features (pLannotate 1.2.2; 20 found; start..end, strand, type, name):
     12..39      +  repeat_region  AAV2 ITR (fragment): inverted terminal repeat of adeno-associated virus serotype 2 inverted
     68..95      +  repeat_region  AAV2 ITR (fragment): inverted terminal repeat of adeno-associated virus serotype 2 inverted
    779..1495    +  CDS            SYFP2: SYFP2 is a basic (constitutively fluorescent) yellow fluorescent protein published in 2006, derived from Aequorea victoria. It is reported to be a very rapidly-maturing monomer with moderate acid sensitivity.
   1574..1639    +  CDS            3xFLAG: three tandem FLAG® epitope tags, followed by an enterokinase cleavage site
   1670..2047    +  CDS            H2B: human histone H2B; HIST1H2BJ
   2081..2238    +  misc_feature   WPRE (fragment): woodchuck hepatitis virus posttranscriptional regulatory element
   2244..2324    +  misc_feature   WPRE (fragment): woodchuck hepatitis virus posttranscriptional regulatory element
   2341..2452    +  polyA_signal   bGH poly(A) signal: bovine growth hormone polyadenylation signal
   2570..2710    +  repeat_region  AAV2 ITR: inverted terminal repeat of adeno-associated virus serotype 2 inverted
   2717..2744    +  misc_feature   telR: telR; telomeric sequence from coliphage N15
   2745..2772    +  misc_feature   telL: telL; telomeric sequence from coliphage N15
   2773..2822    -  misc_feature   bom (fragment): basis of mobility region from pBR322
   2841..3296    +  rep_origin     f1 ori (sequence partly withheld): f1 bacteriophage origin of replication; arrow indicates direction of (+) strand synthesis
   3297..3346    -  misc_feature   bom (fragment): basis of mobility region from pBR322
   3448..3483    -  CDS            rop (fragment): Rop protein, which maintains plasmids at low copy number; rop
   3578..3682    +  promoter       AmpR promoter: bla
   3683..4543    +  CDS            AmpR: β-lactamase; bla; confers resistance to ampicillin, carbenicillin, and related antibiotics
   4714..5302    +  rep_origin     ori: high-copy-number ColE1/pMB1/pBR322/pUC origin of replication
   5359..5386    +  misc_feature   telR: telR; telomeric sequence from coliphage N15
   5387..5414    +  misc_feature   telL: telL; telomeric sequence from coliphage N15
