[The description below was written by a language model from this plasmid's Addgene catalogue record and pLannotate feature annotations shown in this document.]
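Description:
AiP14096 (alias CN4096), pAAV-AiE0924m-minBG-SYFP2-P2A-3XFLAG-10aa-H2B-WPRE3-BGHpA, is an AAV transfer plasmid built on a pAAV2 backbone and used to package an enhancer-driven reporter genome into recombinant adeno-associated virus. It is propagated in E. coli as a high-copy plasmid through a ColE1/pUC-type origin and selected with ampicillin via the bla gene. An f1 phage origin is also present. The sequenced record is 5,420 nt. The annotation shows one full AAV2 inverted terminal repeat downstream of the cassette and only short ITR fragments upstream, which is common when repeat structures are read by sequencing. Short matches to phage N15 telomere sequences and to bom and rop fragments also appear in the backbone, and the record assigns them no function.

Between the ITRs, the enhancer AiE0924m sits upstream of the minimal beta-globin promoter (minBG). Neither element is annotated in the feature table, but both would fall in the unannotated stretch before the first coding sequence. On its own the minimal promoter is weak, so the enhancer is meant to determine which brain cell populations express the transgene. The record does not say which populations those are. The synthetic payload encodes the yellow fluorescent protein SYFP2, followed by a P2A self-cleaving peptide and then human histone H2B carrying an N-terminal 3xFLAG tag joined through a 10-amino-acid linker. A single transcript therefore yields free SYFP2 and a separate epitope-tagged, chromatin-bound nuclear marker, which allows both fluorescence imaging and FLAG-based detection of labelled nuclei. A shortened WPRE (WPRE3) enhances transcript expression, and a bovine growth hormone polyadenylation signal terminates the message. The construct belongs to a collection of enhancer AAVs for genetic access to cortical cell types.
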