Addgene plasmid #230326: AiP14096 - pAAV-AiE0924m-minBG-SYFP2-P2A-3XFLAG-10aa-H2B-WPRE3-BGHpA (Alias: CN4096)
Purpose: AiE0924m is an enhancer sequence, designed to drive AAV-mediated transgene expression in specific populations of brain cells
Depositing lab: Allen Institute for Brain Science & Boaz Levi. Depositing organization: Allen Institute. Publication: A suite of enhancer AAVs and transgenic mouse lines for genetic access to cortical cell types. Ben-Simon Y, Hooper M, Narayan S, Daigle TL, Dwivedi D, Way SW, Oster A, Stafford DA, Mich JK, Taormina MJ, Martinez RA, Opitz-Araya X, Roth JR, Alexander JR, Allen S, Amster A, Arbuckle J, Ayala A, Baker PM, Bakken TE, Barcelli T, Barta S, Bendrick J, Bertagnolli D, Bielstein C, Bishwakarma P, Bowlus J, Boyer G, Brouner K, Casian B, Casper T, Chakka AB, Chakrabarty R, Chance RK, Chavan S, Clark M, Colbert K, Collman F, Daniel S, Departee M, DiValentin P, Donadio N, Dotson N, Egdorf T, Fliss T, Gabitto M, Garcia J, Gary A, Gasperini M, Gloe J, Goldy J, Gore BB, Graybuck L, Greisman N, Haeseleer F, Halterman C, Haradon Z, Hastings SD, Helback O, Ho W, Hockemeyer D, Huang C, Huff S, Hunker A, Johansen N, Jones D, Juneau Z, Kalmbach B, Kannan M, Khem S, Kussick E, Kutsal R, Larsen R, Lee C, Lee AY, Leibly M, Lenz GH, Li S, Liang E, Lusk N, Madigan Z, Malloy J, Malone J, McCue R, Melchor J, Mollenkopf T, Moosman S, Morin E, Newman D, Ng L, Ngo K, Omstead V, Otto S, Oyama A, Pena N, Pham T, Phillips E, Pom CA, Potekhina L, Ransford S, Ray PL, Rette D, Reynoldson C, Rimorin C, Rocha D, Ruiz A, Sanchez REA, Sawyer L, Sedeno-Cortes A, Sevigny JP, Shapovalova N, Shepard N, Shulga L, Sigler AR, Siverts L, Soliman S, Somasundaram S, Staats B, Stewart K, Szelenyi E, Tieu M, Trader C, Tran A, van Velthoven CTJ, Walker M, Wang Y, Weed N, Wirthlin M, Wood T, Wynalda B, Yao Z, Zhou T, Ariza J, Dee N, Reding M, Ronellenfitch K, Mufti S, Sunkin SM, Smith KA, Esposito L, Waters J, Thyagarajan B, Yao S, Lein ES, Zeng H, Levi BP, Ngai J, Ting JT, Tasic B. Cell. 2025 May 16:S0092-8674(25)00513-6. doi: 10.1016/j.cell.2025.05.002. PubMed 40403729.
Backbone
  Vector backbone: pAAV2
  Vector type: AAV
Growth in bacteria
  Bacterial resistance: Ampicillin, 100 μg/mL
  Growth temperature: 37°C
  Growth strain: NEB Stable
  Copy number: High Copy
Gene/Insert
  Gene/Insert name: SYFP2-P2A-3XFLAG-10aa-H2B
  Species: Synthetic
  Promoter: minBG
  Cloning method: Gibson Cloning
Terms and licenses: Academic/Nonprofit Terms; Industry Terms: Not Available to Industry
How to cite: AiP14096 - pAAV-AiE0924m-minBG-SYFP2-P2A-3XFLAG-10aa-H2B-WPRE3-BGHpA (Alias: CN4096) was a gift from Allen Institute for Brain Science & Boaz Levi (Addgene plasmid # 230326 ; http://n2t.net/addgene:230326 ; RRID:Addgene_230326)
